>Addgene plasmid #220050 | pAN013 | addgene full sequence | sequence record 434403 | Addgene NGS Result
GTAGCCGCCGTTGTTGATGGCGTGCAGGAAGGGGTTCTCGTAGCCGCTGGGGTAGGTGCCGAAGTGGTAG
AAGCCGTAGCCCATCACGTGGCTCAGCAGGTAGGGGCTGAAGGTCAGGGCGCCTTTGGTGCTCTTCATCT
TGTTGGTCATGCGGCCCTGCTCGGGGGTGCCCTCTCCGCCGCCCACCAGCTCGAACTCCACGCCGTTCAG
GGTGCCGGTGATGCGGCACTCGATCTTCATGGCGGGCATAGAACCTCCACCTCCACCAGCGTAATCTGGA
ACATCGTATGGGTAACCTCCACCGCCCCCTTTATCGTCATCGTCTTTGTAGTCCATGGTGGCGGTACCGT
CGACTGCAGAATTCGAAGCTTGAGCTCGAGATCTGAGTCCGGTAGCGCTAGCGGATCTGACGGTTCACTA
AACCAGCTCTGCTTATATAGACCTCCCACCGTACACGCCTACCGCCCATTTGCGTCAATGGGGCGGAGTT
GTTACGACATTTTGGAAAGTCCCGTTGATTTTGGTGCCAAAACAAACTCCCATTGACGTCAATGGGGTGG
AGACTTGGAAATCCCCGTGAGTCAAACCGCTATCCACGCCCATTGATGTACTGCCAAAACCGCATCACCA
TGGTAATAGCGATGACTAATACGTAGATGTACTGCCAAGTAGGAAAGTCCCATAAGGTCATGTACTGGGC
ATAATGCCAGGCGGGCCATTTACCGTCATTGACGTCAATAGGGGGCGTACTTGGCATATGATACACTTGA
TGTACTGCCAAGTGGGCAGTTTACCGTAAATACTCCACCCATTGACGTCAATGGAAAGTCCCTATTGGCG
TTACTATGGGAACATACGTCATTATTGACGTCAATGGGCGGGGGTCGTTGGGCGGTCAGCCAGGCGGGCC
ATTTACCGTAAGTTATGTAACGCGGAACTCCATATATGGGCTATGAACTAATGACCCCGTAATTGATTAC
TATTAATAACTAATGCATGGCGGTAATACGGTTATCCACAGAATCAGGGGATAACGCAGGAAAGAACATG
TGAGCAAAAGGCCAGCAAAAGGCCAGGAACCGTAAAAAGGCCGCGTTGCTGGCGTTTTTCCATAGGCTCC
GCCCCCCTGACGAGCATCACAAAAATCGACGCTCAAGTCAGAGGTGGCGAAACCCGACAGGACTATAAAG
ATACCAGGCGTTTCCCCCTGGAAGCTCCCTCGTGCGCTCTCCTGTTCCGACCCTGCCGCTTACCGGATAC
CTGTCCGCCTTTCTCCCTTCGGGAAGCGTGGCGCTTTCTCATAGCTCACGCTGTAGGTATCTCAGTTCGG
TGTAGGTCGTTCGCTCCAAGCTGGGCTGTGTGCACGAACCCCCCGTTCAGCCCGACCGCTGCGCCTTATC
CGGTAACTATCGTCTTGAGTCCAACCCGGTAAGACACGACTTATCGCCACTGGCAGCAGCCACTGGTAAC
AGGATTAGCAGAGCGAGGTATGTAGGCGGTGCTACAGAGTTCTTGAAGTGGTGGCCTAACTACGGCTACA
CTAGAAGAACAGTATTTGGTATCTGCGCTCTGCTGAAGCCAGTTACCTTCGGAAAAAGAGTTGGTAGCTC
TTGATCCGGCAAACAAACCACCGCTGGTAGCGGTGGTTTTTTTGTTTGCAAGCAGCAGATTACGCGCAGA
AAAAAAGGATCTCAAGAAGATCCTTTGATCTTTTCTACGGGGTCTGACGCTCAGTGGAACGAAAACTCAC
GTTAAGGGATTTTGGTCATGAGATTATCAAAAAGGATCTTCACCTAGATCCTTTTAAATTAAAAATGAAG
TTTTAAATCAATCTAAAGTATATATGAGTAACCTGAGGCTATGGCAGGGCCTGCCGCCCCGACGTTGGCT
GCGAGCCCTGGGCCTTCACCCGAACTTGGGGGGTGGGGTGGGGAAAAGGAAGAAACGCGGGCGTATTGGC
CCCAATGGGGTCTCGGTGGGGTATCGACAGAGTGCCAGCCCTGGGACCGAACCCCGCGTTTATGAACAAA
CGACCCAACACCGTGCGTTTTATTCTGTCTTTTTATTGCCGTCATAGCGCGGGTTCCTTCCGGTATTGTC
TCCTTCCGTGTTTCAGTTAGCCTCCCCCTAGGGTGGGCGAAGAACTCCAGCATGAGATCCCCGCGCTGGA
GGATCATCCAGCCGGCGTCCCGGAAAACGATTCCGAAGCCCAACCTTTCATAGAAGGCGGCGGTGGAATC
GAAATCTCGTGATGGCAGGTTGGGCGTCGCTTGGTCGGTCATTTCGAACCCCAGAGTCCCGCTCAGAAGA
ACTCGTCAAGAAGGCGATAGAAGGCGATGCGCTGCGAATCGGGAGCGGCGATACCGTAAAGCACGAGGAA
GCGGTCAGCCCATTCGCCGCCAAGCTCTTCAGCAATATCACGGGTAGCCAACGCTATGTCCTGATAGCGG
TCCGCCACACCCAGCCGGCCACAGTCGATGAATCCAGAAAAGCGGCCATTTTCCACCATGATATTCGGCA
AGCAGGCATCGCCATGGGTCACGACGAGATCCTCGCCGTCGGGCATGCTCGCCTTGAGCCTGGCGAACAG
TTCGGCTGGCGCGAGCCCCTGATGCTCTTCGTCCAGATCATCCTGATCGACAAGACCGGCTTCCATCCGA
GTACGTGCTCGCTCGATGCGATGTTTCGCTTGGTGGTCGAATGGGCAGGTAGCCGGATCAAGCGTATGCA
GCCGCCGCATTGCATCAGCCATGATGGATACTTTCTCGGCAGGAGCAAGGTGAGATGACAGGAGATCCTG
CCCCGGCACTTCGCCCAATAGCAGCCAGTCCCTTCCCGCTTCAGTGACAACGTCGAGCACAGCTGCGCAA
GGAACGCCCGTCGTGGCCAGCCACGATAGCCGCGCTGCCTCGTCTTGCAGTTCATTCAGGGCACCGGACA
GGTCGGTCTTGACAAAAAGAACCGGGCGCCCCTGCGCTGACAGCCGGAACACGGCGGCATCAGAGCAGCC
GATTGTCTGTTGTGCCCAGTCATAGCCGAATAGCCTCTCCACCCAAGCGGCCGGAGAACCTGCGTGCAAT
CCATCTTGTTCAATCATGCGAAACGATCCTCATCCTGTCTCTTGATCGATCTTTGCAAAAGCCTAGGCCT
CCAAAAAAGCCTCCTCACTACTTCTGGAATAGCTCAGAGGCCGAGGCGGCCTCGGCCTCTGCATAAATAA
AAAAAATTAGTCAGCCATGGGGCGGAGAATGGGCGGAACTGGGCGGAGTTAGGGGCGGGATGGGCGGAGT
TAGGGGCGGGACTATGGTTGCTGACTAATTGAGATGCATGCTTTGCATACTTCTGCCTGCTGGGGAGCCT
GGGGACTTTCCACACCTGGTTGCTGACTAATTGAGATGCATGCTTTGCATACTTCTGCCTGCTGGGGAGC
CTGGGGACTTTCCACACCCTAACTGACACACATTCCACAGCTGGTTCTTTCCGCCTCAGGACTCTTCCTT
TTTCAATATTATTGAAGCATTTATCAGGGTTATTGTCTCATGAGCGGATACATATTTGAATGTATTTAGA
AAAATAAACAAATAGGGGTTCCGCGCACATTTCCCCGAAAAGTGCCACCTG
[124 nt withheld, positions 3622-3745]
C
[91 nt withheld, positions 3747-3837]
A
[49 nt withheld, positions 3839-3887]
CCTTTGACGTTGGAGTCCACGTTCTTT
[37 nt withheld, positions 3915-3951]
ACCCTATCTCGGTCTATTCTTTTGATTTATAAGGGATTTTGCCGATTTCGGCCTATTGGTTAAAAAATGA
GCTGATTTAACAAAAATTTAACGCGAATTTTAACAAAATATTAACGCTTACAATTTACGCCTTAAGATAC
ATTGATGAGTTTGGACAAACCACAACTAGAATGCAGTGAAAAAAATGCTTTATTTGTGAAATTTGTGATG
CTATTGCTTTATTTGTAACCATTATAAGCTGCAATAAACAAGTTAACAACAACAATTGCATTCATTTTAT
GTTTCAGGTTCAGGGGGAGGTGTGGGAGGTTTTTTAAAGCAAGTAAAACCTCTACAAATGTGGTATGGCT
GATTATGATCTAGAGTCGCGGCCGCGATTACAATTTGGACTTTCCGCCCTTCTTGGCCTTTATGAGGATC
TCTCTGATTTTTCTTGCGTCGAGTTTTCCGGTAAGACCTTTCGGTACTTCGTCCACAAACACAACTCCTC
CGCGCAACTTTTTCGCGGTTGTTACTTGACTGGCGACGTAATCCACGATCTCTTTTTCCGTCATCGTCTT
TCCGTGCTCCAAAACAACAACGGCGGCGGGAAGTTCACCGGCGTCATCGTCGGGAAGACCTGCCACGCCC
GCGTCGAAGATGTTGGGGTGTTGTAACAATATCGACTCCAATTCAGCGGGGGCCACCTGGTATCCTTTGT
ATTTAATTAAAGACTTCAAGCGGTCAACTATGAAGAAGTGTTCGTCTTCGTCCCAGTAAGCTATGTCTCC
AGAATGTAGCCATCCATCCTTGTCAATCAAGGCGTTGGTCGCTTCCGGATTGTTTACATAACCGGACATA
ATCATAGGTCCTCTGACACATAATTCGCCTCTCTGATTAACGCCCAGCGTTTTCCCGGTATCCAGATCCA
CAACCTTCGCTTCAAAAAATGGAACAACTTTACCGACCGCGCCCGGTTTATCATCCCCCTCGGGTGTAAT
CAGAATAGCTGATGTAGTCTCAGTGAGCCCATATCCTTGTCGTATCCCTGGAAGATGGAAGCGTTTTGCA
ACCGCCTCCCCGACTTCTTTCGAAAGAGGTGCGCCCCCAGAAGCAATTTCGTGTAAATTAGATAAATCGT
ATTTGTCAATCAGAGTGCTTTTGGCGAAGAATGAAAATAGGGTTGGTACTAGCAACGCACTTTGAATTTT
GTAATCCTGAAGGGATCGTAAAAACAGCTCTTCTTCAAATCTATACATTAAGACGACTCGAAATCCACAT
ATCAAATATCCGAGTGTAGTAAACATTCCAAAACCGTGATGGAATGGAACAACACTTAAAATCGCAGTAT
CCGGAATGATTTGATTGCCAAAAATAGGATCTCTGGCATGCGAGAATCTGACGCAGGCAGTTCTATGCGG
AAGGGCCACACCCTTAGGTAACCCAGTAGATCCAGAGGAGTTCATTATCAGTGCAATTGTTTTGTCACGA
TCAAAGGACTCTGGTACAAAATCGTATTCATTAAAACCGGGAGGTAGATGAGATGTGACGAACGTGTACA
TCGACTGAAATCCCTGGTAATCCGTTTTAGAATCCATGATAATAATTTTCTGGATTATTGGTAATTTTTT
TTGCACGTTCAAAATTTTTTGCAACCCCTTTTTGGAAACAAACACTACGGTAGGCTGCGAAATGTTCATA
CTGTTGAGCAATTCACGTTCATTATAAATGTCGTTCGCGGGCGCAACTGCAACTCCGATAAATAACGCGC
CCAACACCGGCATAAAGAATTGAAGAGAGTTTTCACTGCATACGACGATTCTGTGATTTGTATTCAGCCC
ATATCGTTTCATAGCTTCTGCCAACCGAACGGACATTTCGAAGTATTCCGCGTACGTGATGTTCACCTCG
ATATGTGCATCTGTAAAAGCAATTGTTCCAGGAACCAGGGCGTATCTCTTCATAGCCTTATGCAGTTGCT
CTCCAGCGGTTCCATCCTCTAGTGGATAGAATGGCGCCGGGCCTTTCTTTATGTTTTTGGCGTCTTCCAT
ACCGGAAGGGCCGGGATTCTCCTCCACGTCACCGCATGTTAGAAGACTTCCTCTGCCCTCACCGGTCACA
TTGATCCTTTAAGCAGAAGCACAGGCTGCAGGGTGACGGTCCATCCCGCTCTCCTGGGCACAAGACATGG
GCAGCGTGCCATCATCCTGCGCCGCCACCGCCGGCGGGAAGCCATGGCTGATATCTCGAGATCTGGCGAA
GGCGATGGGGGTCTTGAAGGCGTGCTGGTACTCCACGATGCCCAGCTCGGTGTTGCTGTGCAGCTCCTCC
ACGCGGCGGAAGGCGAACATGGGGCCCCCGTTCTGCAGGATGCTGGGGTGGATGGCGCTCTTGAAGTGCA
TGTGGCTGTCCACCACGAAGCTGTAGTAGCCGCCGTCGCGCAGGCTGAAGGTGCGGGCGAAGCTGCCCAC
CAGCACGTTATCGCCCATGGGGTGCAGGTGCTCCACGGTGGCGTTGCTGCGGATGATCTTGTCGGTGAAG
ATCACGCTGTCCTCGGGGAAGCCGGTGCCCACCACCTTGAAGTCGCCGATCACGCGGCCGGCCTCGTAGC
GGTAGCTGAAGCTCACGTGCAGCACGCCGCCGTCCTCGTACTTCTCGATGCGGGTGTTGGT
Features (pLannotate 1.2.2; 18 found; start..end, strand, type, name):
    268..294     -  CDS            3xHA (fragment): three tandem HA epitope tags
    310..334     -  CDS            3xFLAG (fragment): three tandem FLAG® epitope tags
    341..402     -  misc_feature   MCS (fragment): multiple cloning site
    425..628     -  promoter       CMV promoter: human cytomegalovirus (CMV) immediate early promoter
    629..932     -  enhancer       CMV enhancer: human cytomegalovirus immediate early enhancer
   1107..1695    -  rep_origin     ori: high-copy-number ColE1/pMB1/pBR322/pUC origin of replication
   1917..1933    +  polyA_signal   bGH poly(A) signal (fragment): bovine growth hormone polyadenylation signal
   2024..2071    -  polyA_signal   HSV TK poly(A) signal: herpes simplex virus thymidine kinase polyadenylation signal (Cole and Stacy, 1985)
   2130..2282    -  CDS            ble (fragment): BLE_KLEPN - Experimental evidence at protein level: Swiss-Prot protein existence level 1. Binding protein with a strong affinity to the bleomycin family of antibiotics. Binds to CL990; an antimitotic-antibiotic compound. From Klebsiella pneumoniae.
   2303..3097    -  CDS            NeoR/KanR: aminoglycoside phosphotransferase from Tn5; aph(3')-II (or nptII); confers resistance to neomycin, kanamycin, and G418 (Geneticin®)
   3132..3489    -  promoter       SV40 promoter: SV40 enhancer and early promoter
   3491..3595    -  promoter       AmpR promoter: bla
   3622..4050    +  rep_origin     f1 ori (sequence partly withheld): f1 bacteriophage origin of replication; arrow indicates direction of (+) strand synthesis
   4084..4205    -  polyA_signal   SV40 poly(A) signal: SV40 polyadenylation signal
   4228..4311    -  CDS            large T antigen (fragment): large T antigen from SV40 (simian virus 40)
   4332..5981    -  CDS            LUCI_PHOPY: Experimental evidence at protein level: Swiss-Prot protein existence level 1. Produces green light with a wavelength of 562 nm. From Photinus pyralis (Common eastern firefly) (Lampyris pyralis).
   6048..6170    -  CDS            d1EGFP (fragment): EGFP destabilized by fusion to a mutated version of residues 422-461 of mouse ornithine decarboxylase, giving an in vivo half-life of ~1 hour mammalian codon-optimized
   6186..249     -  CDS            ppluGFP2 (across the origin): ppluGFP2 is a basic (constitutively fluorescent) green fluorescent protein published in 2004, derived from Pontellina plumata.
