[The description below was written by a language model from this plasmid's Addgene catalogue record and pLannotate feature annotations shown in this document.]
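Description:
pAN013 is a mammalian expression reporter plasmid built on the pEGFP-N1 backbone. It is propagated in E. coli through a high-copy ColE1/pUC-type origin and selected with kanamycin. The NeoR/KanR (Tn5 aminoglycoside phosphotransferase) cassette is driven by tandem bacterial (AmpR-type) and SV40 early promoters and terminated by the HSV TK polyadenylation signal, so the same marker could also confer G418 resistance in mammalian cells. An f1 origin is also present. A short ble fragment and a bGH poly(A) fragment are annotated in the backbone and appear to be remnants rather than functional units.

The payload is a single transcription unit on the reverse strand of the 6.6 kb sequence, driven by the CMV immediate-early enhancer and promoter and ended by the SV40 poly(A) signal. Downstream of the promoter, the table shows short fragments matching 3xFLAG and 3xHA tags. These are followed by the copepod green fluorescent protein ppluGFP2. A segment annotated as a d1EGFP fragment comes next and corresponds to the ornithine decarboxylase PEST destabilizing domain, consistent with the alternative name ppluGFP2-pest. Firefly (Photinus pyralis) luciferase follows, joined according to the catalogue entry by a viral 2A peptide, which is not separately annotated. A short match to SV40 large T antigen lies just after luciferase, and the record does not explain its role.

A stop codon placed at the 3' end of the GFP coding region ends translation before the 2A-luciferase portion, so cells produce GFP but no luciferase. GFP therefore reports transfection and transcript expression. Luciferase activity should appear only if the stop codon is removed from the mRNA. This fits the associated study on repair of CRISPR-guided RNA breaks and site-specific RNA excision in human cells.
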