Addgene plasmid #220050: pAN013
Purpose: Reporter plasmid that expresses GFP and firefly luciferase linked with a viral 2A peptide. A stop codon is inserted at the 3'-end of the gfp gene, which permits GFP, but not luciferase expression.
Depositing lab: Blake Wiedenheft. Depositing organization: Montana State University. Publication: Repair of CRISPR-guided RNA breaks enables site-specific RNA excision in human cells. Nemudraia A, Nemudryi A, Wiedenheft B. Science. 2024 Apr 25:eadk5518. doi: 10.1126/science.adk5518. PubMed 38662916.
Backbone
  Vector backbone: pEGFP-N1
  Vector type: Mammalian Expression
Growth in bacteria
  Bacterial resistance: Kanamycin, 50 μg/mL
  Growth temperature: 37°C
  Growth strain: NEB Stable
  Copy number: Unknown
Gene/Insert
  Gene/Insert name: GFP-stop-fLuc (alt names: ppluGFP2-pest; firefly luciferase)
  Species: Synthetic
  Cloning method: Restriction Enzyme; 5′ cloning site Unknown (unknown if destroyed)
Terms and licenses: Academic/Nonprofit Terms; Industry Terms: Not Available to Industry
How to cite: pAN013 was a gift from Blake Wiedenheft (Addgene plasmid # 220050 ; http://n2t.net/addgene:220050 ; RRID:Addgene_220050)
